>Addgene plasmid #77996 | ALDH18A1 gRNA (BRDN0001487061) | addgene full sequence | sequence record 189067 | Addgene Assembled Sequence
CCCGGGTGCAAAGATGGATAAAGTTTTAAACAGAGAGGAATCTTTGCAGCTAATGGACCTTCTAGGTCTT
GAAAGGAGTGGGAATTGGCTCCGGTGCCCGTCAGTGGGCAGAGCGCACATCGCCCACAGTCCCCGAGAAG
TTGGGGGGAGGGGTCGGCAATTGATCCGGTGCCTAGAGAAGGTGGCGCGGGGTAAACTGGGAAAGTGATG
TCGTGTACTGGCTCCGCCTTTTTCCCGAGGGTGGGGGAGAACCGTATATAAGTGCAGTAGTCGCCGTGAA
CGTTCTTTTTCGCAACGGGTTTGCCGCCAGAACACAGGTAAGTGCCGTGTGTGGTTCCCGCGGGCCTGGC
CTCTTTACGGGTTATGGCCCTTGCGTGCCTTGAATTACTTCCACCTGGCTGCAGTACGTGATTCTTGATC
CCGAGCTTCGGGTTGGAAGTGGGTGGGAGAGTTCGAGGCCTTGCGCTTAAGGAGCCCCTTCGCCTCGTGC
TTGAGTTGAGGCCTGGCCTGGGCGCTGGGGCCGCCGCGTGCGAATCTGGTGGCACCTTCGCGCCTGTCTC
GCTGCTTTCGATAAGTCTCTAGCCATTTAAAATTTTTGATGACCTGCTGCGACGCTTTTTTTCTGGCAAG
ATAGTCTTGTAAATGCGGGCCAAGATCTGCACACTGGTATTTCGGTTTTTGGGGCCGCGGGCGGCGACGG
GGCCCGTGCGTCCCAGCGCACATGTTCGGCGAGGCGGGGCCTGCGAGCGCGGCCACCGAGAATCGGACGG
GGGTAGTCTCAAGCTGGCCGGCCTGCTCTGGTGCCTGGCCTCGCGCCGCCGTGTATCGCCCCGCCCTGGG
CGGCAAGGCTGGCCCGGTCGGCACCAGTTGCGTGAGCGGAAAGATGGCCGCTTCCCGGCCCTGCTGCAGG
GAGCTCAAAATGGAGGACGCGGCGCTCGGGAGAGCGGGCGGGTGAGTCACCCACACAAAGGAAAAGGGCC
TTTCCGTCCTCAGCCGTCGCTTCATGTGACTCCACGGAGTACCGGGCGCCGTCCAGGCACCTCGATTAGT
TCTCGAGCTTTTGGAGTACGTCGTCTTTAGGTTGGGGGGAGGGGTTTTATGCGATGGAGTTTCCCCACAC
TGAGTGGGTGGAGACTGAAGTTAGGCCAGCTTGGCACTTGATGTAATTCTCCTTGGAATTTGCCCTTTTT
GAGTTTGGATCTTGGTTCATTCTCAAGCCTCAGACAGTGGTTCAAAGTTTTTTTCTTCCATTTCAGGTGT
CGTGACGTACGGCCACCATGACCGAGTACAAGCCCACGGTGCGCCTCGCCACCCGCGACGACGTCCCCAG
GGCCGTACGCACCCTCGCCGCCGCGTTCGCCGACTACCCCGCCACGCGCCACACCGTCGATCCGGACCGC
CACATCGAGCGGGTCACCGAGCTGCAAGAACTCTTCCTCACGCGCGTCGGGCTCGACATCGGCAAGGTGT
GGGTCGCGGACGACGGCGCCGCCGTGGCGGTCTGGACCACGCCGGAGAGCGTCGAAGCGGGGGCGGTGTT
CGCCGAGATCGGCCCGCGCATGGCCGAGTTGAGCGGTTCCCGGCTGGCCGCGCAGCAACAGATGGAAGGC
CTCCTGGCGCCGCACCGGCCCAAGGAGCCCGCGTGGTTCCTGGCCACCGTCGGAGTCTCGCCCGACCACC
AGGGCAAGGGTCTGGGCAGCGCCGTCGTGCTCCCCGGAGTGGAGGCGGCCGAGCGCGCCGGGGTGCCCGC
CTTCCTGGAGACCTCCGCGCCCCGCAACCTCCCCTTCTACGAGCGGCTCGGCTTCACCGTCACCGCCGAC
GTCGAGGTGCCCGAAGGACCGCGCACCTGGTGCATGACCCGCAAGCCCGGTGCCTGAACGCGTTAAGTCG
ACAATCAACCTCTGGATTACAAAATTTGTGAAAGATTGACTGGTATTCTTAACTATGTTGCTCCTTTTAC
GCTATGTGGATACGCTGCTTTAATGCCTTTGTATCATGCTATTGCTTCCCGTATGGCTTTCATTTTCTCC
TCCTTGTATAAATCCTGGTTGCTGTCTCTTTATGAGGAGTTGTGGCCCGTTGTCAGGCAACGTGGCGTGG
TGTGCACTGTGTTTGCTGACGCAACCCCCACTGGTTGGGGCATTGCCACCACCTGTCAGCTCCTTTCCGG
GACTTTCGCTTTCCCCCTCCCTATTGCCACGGCGGAACTCATCGCCGCCTGCCTTGCCCGCTGCTGGACA
GGGGCTCGGCTGTTGGGCACTGACAATTCCGTGGTGTTGTCGGGGAAATCATCGTCCTTTCCTTGGCTGC
TCGCCTGTGTTGCCACCTGGATTCTGCGCGGGACGTCCTTCTGCTACGTCCCTTCGGCCCTCAATCCAGC
GGACCTTCCTTCCCGCGGCCTGCTGCCGGCTCTGCGGCCTCTTCCGCGTCTTCGCCTTCGCCCTCAGACG
AGTCGGATCTCCCTTTGGGCCGCCTCCCCGCGTCGACTTTAAGACCAATGACTTACAAGGCAGCTGTAGA
TCTTAGCCACTTTTTAAAAGAAAAGGGGGGACTGGAAGGGCTAATTCACTCCCAACGAAGACAAGATCTG
CTTTTTGCTTGTACTGGGTCTCTCTGGTTAGACCAGATCTGAGCCTGGGAGCTCTCTGGCTAACTAGGGA
ACCCACTGCTTAAGCCTCAATAAAGCTTGCCTTGAGTGCTTCAAGTAGTGTGTGCCCGTCTGTTGTGTGA
CTCTGGTAACTAGAGATCCCTCAGACCCTTTTAGTCAGTGTGGAAAATCTCTAGCAGTACGTATAGTAGT
TCATGTCATCTTATTATTCAGTATTTATAACTTGCAAAGAAATGAATATCAGAGAGTGAGAGGAACTTGT
TTATTGCAGCTTATAATGGTTACAAATAAAGCAATAGCATCACAAATTTCACAAATAAAGCATTTTTTTC
ACTGCATTCTAGTTGTGGTTTGTCCAAACTCATCAATGTATCTTATCATGTCTGGCTCTAGCTATCCCGC
CCCTAACTCCGCCCATCCCGCCCCTAACTCCGCCCAGTTCCGCCCATTCTCCGCCCCATGGCTGACTAAT
TTTTTTTATTTATGCAGAGGCCGAGGCCGCCTCGGCCTCTGAGCTATTCCAGAAGTAGTGAGGAGGCTTT
TTTGGAGGCCTAGGGACGTACCCAATTCGCCCTATAGTGAGTCGTATTACGCGCGCTCACTGGCCGTCGT
TTTACAACGTCGTGACTGGGAAAACCCTGGCGTTACCCAACTTAATCGCCTTGCAGCACATCCCCCTTTC
GCCAGCTGGCGTAATAGCGAAGAGGCCCGCACCGATCGCCCTTCCCAACAGTTGCGCAGCCTGAATGGCG
AATGGG
[124 nt withheld, positions 3367-3490]
C
[91 nt withheld, positions 3492-3582]
A
[49 nt withheld, positions 3584-3632]
CCTTTGACGTTGGAGTCCACGTTCTTT
[37 nt withheld, positions 3660-3696]
ACCCTATCTCGGTCTATTCTTTTGATTTATAAGGGATTTTGCCGATTTCGGCCTATTGGTTAAAAAATGA
GCTGATTTAACAAAAATTTAACGCGAATTTTAACAAAATATTAACGCTTACAATTTAGGTGGCACTTTTC
GGGGAAATGTGCGCGGAACCCCTATTTGTTTATTTTTCTAAATACATTCAAATATGTATCCGCTCATGAG
ACAATAACCCTGATAAATGCTTCAATAATATTGAAAAAGGAAGAGTATGAGTATTCAACATTTCCGTGTC
GCCCTTATTCCCTTTTTTGCGGCATTTTGCCTTCCTGTTTTTGCTCACCCAGAAACGCTGGTGAAAGTAA
AAGATGCTGAAGATCAGTTGGGTGCACGAGTGGGTTACATCGAACTGGATCTCAACAGCGGTAAGATCCT
TGAGAGTTTTCGCCCCGAAGAACGTTTTCCAATGATGAGCACTTTTAAAGTTCTGCTATGTGGCGCGGTA
TTATCCCGTATTGACGCCGGGCAAGAGCAACTCGGTCGCCGCATACACTATTCTCAGAATGACTTGGTTG
AGTACTCACCAGTCACAGAAAAGCATCTTACGGATGGCATGACAGTAAGAGAATTATGCAGTGCTGCCAT
AACCATGAGTGATAACACTGCGGCCAACTTACTTCTGACAACGATCGGAGGACCGAAGGAGCTAACCGCT
TTTTTGCACAACATGGGGGATCATGTAACTCGCCTTGATCGTTGGGAACCGGAGCTGAATGAAGCCATAC
CAAACGACGAGCGTGACACCACGATGCCTGTAGCAATGGCAACAACGTTGCGCAAACTATTAACTGGCGA
ACTACTTACTCTAGCTTCCCGGCAACAATTAATAGACTGGATGGAGGCGGATAAAGTTGCAGGACCACTT
CTGCGCTCGGCCCTTCCGGCTGGCTGGTTTATTGCTGATAAATCTGGAGCCGGTGAGCGTGGGTCTCGCG
GTATCATTGCAGCACTGGGGCCAGATGGTAAGCCCTCCCGTATCGTAGTTATCTACACGACGGGGAGTCA
GGCAACTATGGATGAACGAAATAGACAGATCGCTGAGATAGGTGCCTCACTGATTAAGCATTGGTAACTG
TCAGACCAAGTTTACTCATATATACTTTAGATTGATTTAAAACTTCATTTTTAATTTAAAAGGATCTAGG
TGAAGATCCTTTTTGATAATCTCATGACCAAAATCCCTTAACGTGAGTTTTCGTTCCACTGAGCGTCAGA
CCCCGTAGAAAAGATCAAAGGATCTTCTTGAGATCCTTTTTTTCTGCGCGTAATCTGCTGCTTGCAAACA
AAAAAACCACCGCTACCAGCGGTGGTTTGTTTGCCGGATCAAGAGCTACCAACTCTTTTTCCGAAGGTAA
CTGGCTTCAGCAGAGCGCAGATACCAAATACTGTTCTTCTAGTGTAGCCGTAGTTAGGCCACCACTTCAA
GAACTCTGTAGCACCGCCTACATACCTCGCTCTGCTAATCCTGTTACCAGTGGCTGCTGCCAGTGGCGAT
AAGTCGTGTCTTACCGGGTTGGACTCAAGACGATAGTTACCGGATAAGGCGCAGCGGTCGGGCTGAACGG
GGGGTTCGTGCACACAGCCCAGCTTGGAGCGAACGACCTACACCGAACTGAGATACCTACAGCGTGAGCT
ATGAGAAAGCGCCACGCTTCCCGAAGGGAGAAAGGCGGACAGGTATCCGGTAAGCGGCAGGGTCGGAACA
GGAGAGCGCACGAGGGAGCTTCCAGGGGGAAACGCCTGGTATCTTTATAGTCCTGTCGGGTTTCGCCACC
TCTGACTTGAGCGTCGATTTTTGTGATGCTCGTCAGGGGGGCGGAGCCTATGGAAAAACGCCAGCAACGC
GGCCTTTTTACGGTTCCTGGCCTTTTGCTGGCCTTTTGCTCACATGTTCTTTCCTGCGTTATCCCCTGAT
TCTGTGGATAACCGTATTACCGCCTTTGAGTGAGCTGATACCGCTCGCCGCAGCCGAACGACCGAGCGCA
GCGAGTCAGTGAGCGAGGAAGCGGAAGAGCGCCCAATACGCAAACCGCCTCTCCCCGCGCGTTGGCCGAT
TCATTAATGCAGCTGGCACGACAGGTTTCCCGACTGGAAAGCGGGCAGTGAGCGCAACGCAATTAATGTG
AGTTAGCTCACTCATTAGGCACCCCAGGCTTTACACTTTATGCTTCCGGCTCGTATGTTGTGTGGAATTG
TGAGCGGATAACAATTTCACACAGGAAACAGCTATGACCATGATTACGCCAAGCGCGCAATTAACCCTCA
CTAAAGGGAACAAAAGCTGGAGCTGCAAGCTTAATGTAGTCTTATGCAATACTCTTGTAGTCTTGCAACA
TGGTAACGATGAGTTAGCAACATGCCTTACAAGGAGAGAAAAAGCACCGTGCATGCCGATTGGTGGAAGT
AAGGTGGTACGATCGTGCCTTATTAGGAAGGCAACAGACGGGTCTGACATGGATTGGACGAACCACTGAA
TTGCCGCATTGCAGAGATATTGTATTTAAGTGCCTAGCTCGATACATAAACGGGTCTCTCTGGTTAGACC
AGATCTGAGCCTGGGAGCTCTCTGGCTAACTAGGGAACCCACTGCTTAAGCCTCAATAAAGCTTGCCTTG
AGTGCTTCAAGTAGTGTGTGCCCGTCTGTTGTGTGACTCTGGTAACTAGAGATCCCTCAGACCCTTTTAG
TCAGTGTGGAAAATCTCTAGCAGTGGCGCCCGAACAGGGACTTGAAAGCGAAAGGGAAACCAGAGGAGCT
CTCTCGACGCAGGACTCGGCTTGCTGAAGCGCGCACGGCAAGAGGCGAGGGGCGGCGACTGGTGAGTACG
CCAAAAATTTTGACTAGCGGAGGCTAGAAGGAGAGAGATGGGTGCGAGAGCGTCAGTATTAAGCGGGGGA
GAATTAGATCGCGATGGGAAAAAATTCGGTTAAGGCCAGGGGGAAAGAAAAAATATAAATTAAAACATAT
AGTATGGGCAAGCAGGGAGCTAGAACGATTCGCAGTTAATCCTGGCCTGTTAGAAACATCAGAAGGCTGT
AGACAAATACTGGGACAGCTACAACCATCCCTTCAGACAGGATCAGAAGAACTTAGATCATTATATAATA
CAGTAGCAACCCTCTATTGTGTGCATCAAAGGATAGAGATAAAAGACACCAAGGAAGCTTTAGACAAGAT
AGAGGAAGAGCAAAACAAAAGTAAGACCACCGCACAGCAAGCGGCCGCTGATCTTCAGACCTGGAGGAGG
AGATATGAGGGACAATTGGAGAAGTGAATTATATAAATATAAAGTAGTAAAAATTGAACCATTAGGAGTA
GCACCCACCAAGGCAAAGAGAAGAGTGGTGCAGAGAGAAAAAAGAGCAGTGGGAATAGGAGCTTTGTTCC
TTGGGTTCTTGGGAGCAGCAGGAAGCACTATGGGCGCAGCGTCAATGACGCTGACGGTACAGGCCAGACA
ATTATTGTCTGGTATAGTGCAGCAGCAGAACAATTTGCTGAGGGCTATTGAGGCGCAACAGCATCTGTTG
CAACTCACAGTCTGGGGCATCAAGCAGCTCCAGGCAAGAATCCTGGCTGTGGAAAGATACCTAAAGGATC
AACAGCTCCTGGGGATTTGGGGTTGCTCTGGAAAACTCATTTGCACCACTGCTGTGCCTTGGAATGCTAG
TTGGAGTAATAAATCTCTGGAACAGATTTGGAATCACACGACCTGGATGGAGTGGGACAGAGAAATTAAC
AATTACACAAGCTTAATACACTCCTTAATTGAAGAATCGCAAAACCAGCAAGAAAAGAATGAACAAGAAT
TATTGGAATTAGATAAATGGGCAAGTTTGTGGAATTGGTTTAACATAACAAATTGGCTGTGGTATATAAA
ATTATTCATAATGATAGTAGGAGGCTTGGTAGGTTTAAGAATAGTTTTTGCTGTACTTTCTATAGTGAAT
AGAGTTAGGCAGGGATATTCACCATTATCGTTTCAGACCCACCTCCCAACCCCGAGGGGACCCAGAGAGG
GCCTATTTCCCATGATTCCTTCATATTTGCATATACGATACAAGGCTGTTAGAGAGATAATTAGAATTAA
TTTGACTGTAAACACAAAGATATTAGTACAAAATACGTGACGTAGAAAGTAATAATTTCTTGGGTAGTTT
GCAGTTTTAAAATTATGTTTTAAAATGGACTATCATATGCTTACCGTAACTTGAAAGTATTTCGATTTCT
TGGCTTTATATATCTTGTGGAAAGGACGAAACACCGACTTGCCATGTGTACGACTGGTTTTAGAGCTAGA
AATAGCAAGTTAAAATAAGGCTAGTCCGTTATCAACTTGAAAAAGTGGCACCGAGTCGGTGCTTTTTTAA
GCTTGGCGTAACTAGATCTTGAGACAAATGGCAGTATTCATCCACAATTTTAAAAGAAAAGGGGGGATTG
GGGGGTACAGTGCAGGGGAAAGAATAGTAGACATAATAGCAACAGACATACAAACTAAAGAATTACAAAA
ACAAATTACAAAAATTCAAAATTTTCGGGTTTATTACAGGGACAGCAGAGATCCACTTTGGCGCCGGCTC
GAGGGGG
Features (pLannotate 1.2.2; 29 found; start..end, strand, type, name):
     14..80      +  CDS            small t antigen (fragment): SV40 (simian virus 40) small t antigen
    106..317     +  promoter       EF-1α core promoter: core promoter for human elongation factor EF-1α
    318..1256    +  intron         EF-1α intron A: intron upstream of the start codon of human EF-1α
   1278..1877    +  CDS            PuroR (fragment): puromycin N-acetyltransferase; pac from Streptomyces; confers resistance to puromycin
   1893..2481    +  misc_feature   WPRE: woodchuck hepatitis virus posttranscriptional regulatory element
   2532..2551    +  misc_feature   cPPT/CTS (fragment): central polypurine tract and central termination sequence of HIV-1
   2553..2786    +  LTR            3' LTR (ΔU3): self-inactivating 3' long terminal repeat (LTR) from HIV-1
   2864..2985    +  polyA_signal   SV40 poly(A) signal: SV40 polyadenylation signal
   3025..3160    +  rep_origin     SV40 ori: SV40 origin of replication
   3181..3199    -  promoter       T7 promoter: promoter for bacteriophage T7 RNA polymerase
   3207..3362    +  CDS            lacZα (fragment): LacZα fragment of β-galactosidase; lacZ fragment
   3367..3795    +  rep_origin     f1 ori (sequence partly withheld): f1 bacteriophage origin of replication; arrow indicates direction of (+) strand synthesis
   3848..3952    +  promoter       AmpR promoter: bla
   3953..4813    +  CDS            AmpR: β-lactamase; bla; confers resistance to ampicillin, carbenicillin, and related antibiotics
   4984..5572    +  rep_origin     ori: high-copy-number ColE1/pMB1/pBR322/pUC origin of replication
   5755..5847    +  CDS            lacI (fragment): lac repressor; lacI; The lac repressor binds to the lac operator to inhibit transcription in E. coli. This inhibition can be relieved by adding lactose or isopropyl-β-D-thiogalactopyranoside (IPTG).
   5860..5881    +  protein_bind   CAP binding site: CAP binding activates transcription in the presence of cAMP. E. coli catabolite activator protein
   5896..5926    +  promoter       lac promoter: promoter for the E. coli lac operon
   5934..5950    +  protein_bind   lac operator: The lac repressor binds to the lac operator to inhibit transcription in E. coli. This inhibition can be relieved by adding lactose or isopropyl-β-D-thiogalactopyranoside (IPTG). lac repressor encoded by lacI
   5995..6013    +  promoter       T3 promoter: promoter for bacteriophage T3 RNA polymerase
   6041..6267    +  promoter       RSV promoter: Rous sarcoma virus enhancer/promoter
   6268..6448    +  LTR            5' LTR (truncated): truncated 5' long terminal repeat (LTR) from HIV-1
   6495..6620    +  misc_feature   HIV-1 Ψ: packaging signal of human immunodeficiency virus type 1
   6604..6967    +  CDS            HIV-1 gag (fragment): gag protein from human immunodeficiency virus 1; gag
   7113..7346    +  misc_feature   RRE: The Rev response element (RRE) of HIV-1 allows for Rev-dependent mRNA export from the nucleus to the cytoplasm.
   7723..7749    +  CDS            Rev (fragment): human immunodeficiency virus 1 (HIV-1) Rev protein; rev; enhances nuclear export of unspliced and incompletely spliced viral mRNAs
   7753..7993    +  promoter       U6 promoter: RNA polymerase III promoter for human U6 snRNA
   8023..8098    +  misc_RNA       gRNA scaffold: guide RNA scaffold for the Streptococcus pyogenes CRISPR/Cas9 system
   8154..8271    +  misc_feature   cPPT/CTS: central polypurine tract and central termination sequence of HIV-1
