[The description below was written by a language model from this plasmid's Addgene catalogue record and pLannotate feature annotations shown in this document.]
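Description:
ALDH18A1 gRNA (BRDN0001487061) is a third-generation lentiviral CRISPR guide plasmid built on the lentiGuide-Puro backbone, designed to express a single guide RNA against human ALDH18A1 (also known as P5CS). It is one clone from a human kinome gRNA collection. In bacteria it is maintained through a high-copy ColE1/pUC-type origin and selected with ampicillin via the β-lactamase gene. An f1 origin, an SV40 origin and remnants of lac and T7/T3 promoter sequences are also annotated in the backbone.

The lentiviral transfer cassette begins with an RSV promoter fused to a truncated HIV-1 5' LTR, which makes genomic RNA production Tat-independent. This is followed by the Ψ packaging signal with a partial gag fragment, and by the Rev response element for nuclear export of the unspliced genome. Within the provirus, a human U6 RNA polymerase III promoter drives the ALDH18A1-targeting spacer joined to the Streptococcus pyogenes Cas9 gRNA scaffold. A cPPT/CTS element that aids nuclear import of the viral genome lies just downstream. A separate EF-1α promoter with its intron A expresses puromycin N-acetyltransferase, allowing selection of transduced mammalian cells. The WPRE enhances transcript expression, and the ΔU3 3' LTR renders the integrated vector self-inactivating.

The plasmid does not encode Cas9, so it is intended for use with a separate Cas9 vector such as lentiCas9-Blast, or in cells that already express Cas9. In that setting it supports targeted disruption of ALDH18A1. The guide was designed against two ALDH18A1 reference transcripts.
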