Addgene plasmid #77996: ALDH18A1 gRNA (BRDN0001487061)
Purpose: 3rd generation lentiviral gRNA plasmid targeting human ALDH18A1
Depositing lab: John Doench & David Root. Depositing organization: Broad Institute. Publication: Optimized sgRNA design to maximize activity and minimize off-target effects of CRISPR-Cas9. Doench JG, Fusi N, Sullender M, Hegde M, Vaimberg EW, Donovan KF, Smith I, Tothova Z, Wilen C, Orchard R, Virgin HW, Listgarten J, Root DE. Nat Biotechnol. 2016 Jan 18. doi: 10.1038/nbt.3437. PubMed 26780180.
Backbone
  Vector backbone: lentiGuide-Puro
  Backbone manufacturer: Zhang Lab (Addgene plasmid # 52963)
  Vector type: Mammalian Expression, Lentiviral, CRISPR
  Selectable markers: Puromycin
Growth in bacteria
  Bacterial resistance: Ampicillin, 100 μg/mL
  Growth temperature: 37°C
  Growth strain: DH5alpha
  Copy number: High Copy
Gene/Insert
  Gene/Insert name: ALDH18A1 (alt names: ALDH18A1; NM_001017423.1)
  gRNA/shRNA sequence: ACTTGCCATGTGTACGACTG
  Species: H. sapiens (human)
  Entrez Gene: ALDH18A1 (a.k.a. ADCL3, ARCL3A, GSAS, P5CS, PYCS, SPG9, SPG9A, SPG9B)
  Promoter: hU6
  Cloning method: Unknown
  Sequencing primers: 5′ U6-F; 3′ pS2-R
Terms and licenses: Academic/Nonprofit Terms; Industry Terms: Not Available to Industry
Depositor comments: The gRNA was designed to target the following Genbank reference sequence(s): NM_001017423.1,NM_002860.3. Note that this plasmid does NOT contain Cas9. It should be used in conjunction with lentiCas9-Blast (Addgene #52962) or otherwise with cell lines already expressing Cas9. Browse the full kinome gRNA library at http://www.addgene.org/pooled-library/broadgpp-human-kinome/ or visit http://www.broadinstitute.org/rnai/public/ for detailed protocols and information.
How to cite: ALDH18A1 gRNA (BRDN0001487061) was a gift from John Doench & David Root (Addgene plasmid # 77996 ; http://n2t.net/addgene:77996 ; RRID:Addgene_77996)
