>Addgene plasmid #77996 | ALDH18A1 gRNA (BRDN0001487061) | depositor partial sequence | sequence record 145455 | Target Sequence
ACTTGCCATGTGTACGACTG
