>Addgene plasmid #77996 | ALDH18A1 gRNA (BRDN0001487061) | addgene partial sequence | sequence record 151791 | hU6-F 5'-GAGGGCCTATTTCCCATGATT-3'
ATTAGAATTAATTTGACTGTAAACACAAAGATATTAGTACAAAATACGTGACGTAGAAAGTAATAATTTC
TTGGGTAGTTTGCAGTTTTAAAATTATGTTTTAAAATGGACTATCATATGCTTACCGTAACTTGAAAGTA
TTTCGATTTCTTGGCTTTATATATCTTGTGGAAAGGACGAAACACCGACTTGCCATGTGTACGACTGGTT
TTAGAGCTAGAAATAGCAAGTTAAAATAAGGCTAGTCCGTTATCAACTTGAAAAAGTGGCACCGAGTCGG
TGCTTTTTTAAGCTTGGCGTAACTAGATCTTGAGACAAATGGCAGTATTCATCCACAATTTTAAAAGAAA
AGGGGGGATTGGGGGGTACAGTGCAGGGGAAAGAATAGTAGACATAATAGCAACAGACATACAAACTAAA
GAATTACAAAAACAAATTACAAAAATTCAAAATTTTCGGGTTTATTACAGGGACAGCAGAGATCCACTTT
GGCGCCGGCTCGAGGGGGCCCGGGTGCAAAGATGGATAAAGTTTTAAACAGAGAGGAATCTTTGCAGCTA
ATGGACCTTCTAGGTCTTGAAAGGAGTGGGAATTGGCTCCGGTGCCCGTCAGTGGGCAGAGCGCACATCG
CCCACAGTCCCCGAGAAGTTGGGGGGAGGGGTCGGCAATTGATCCGGTGCCTAGAGAAGGTGGCGCGGGG
TAAACTGGGAAAGTGATGTCGTGTACTGGCTCCGCCTTT
